Addgene plasmid #106013: Opto-GPR27
Purpose: Expression of a chimeric G-protein coupled receptor (Rhodopsin-GPR27; Opto-GPR27; B3)
Depositing lab: Harald Janovjak. Depositing organization: Institute of Science and Technology Austria (I.S.T. Austria). Publication: Optical functionalization of human Class A orphan G-protein-coupled receptors. Morri M, Sanchez-Romero I, Tichy AM, Kainrath S, Gerrard EJ, Hirschfeld PP, Schwarz J, Janovjak H. Nat Commun. 2018 May 16;9(1):1950. doi: 10.1038/s41467-018-04342-1. PubMed 29769519.
Backbone
  Vector backbone: pcDNA3.1-
  Backbone manufacturer: Invitrogen
  Backbone size w/o insert (bp): 5427
  Vector type: Mammalian Expression
  Selectable markers: Neomycin (select with G418)
Growth in bacteria
  Bacterial resistance: Ampicillin, 100 μg/mL
  Growth temperature: 37°C
  Growth strain: DH5alpha
  Copy number: High Copy
Gene/Insert
  Gene/Insert name: Opto-GPR27
  Species: H. sapiens (human), B. taurus (bovine)
  Insert size (bp): 1305
  Mutation: Chimeric receptor protein
  Entrez Gene: GPR27 (a.k.a. SREB1)
  Promoter: CMV
  Tag / fusion protein: VSV-G (N terminal on insert); Rhodopsin-1D4 (C terminal on insert)
  Cloning method: Restriction Enzyme; 5′ cloning site unknown (unknown if destroyed); 3′ cloning site unknown (unknown if destroyed)
  Sequencing primers: 5′ CMV_F (CGCAAATGGGCGGTAGGCGTG); 3′ pcDNA_R (CAACAGATGGCTGGCAAC)
Terms and licenses: Academic/Nonprofit Terms; Industry Terms: Not Available to Industry
Depositor comments: two step cloning; 5' and 3' sites cannot be used for (sub)cloning
How to cite: Opto-GPR27 was a gift from Harald Janovjak (Addgene plasmid # 106013 ; http://n2t.net/addgene:106013 ; RRID:Addgene_106013)
