[The description below was written by a language model from this plasmid's Addgene catalogue record and pLannotate feature annotations shown in this document.]
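Description:
Opto-GPR27 is a mammalian expression plasmid built on the Invitrogen pcDNA3.1(-) backbone. It encodes a chimeric G-protein-coupled receptor that combines bovine rhodopsin with the human orphan receptor GPR27 (also known as SREB1). The roughly 1.3 kb insert sits downstream of the human cytomegalovirus immediate-early enhancer and promoter and is terminated by the bovine growth hormone polyadenylation signal. A T7 promoter lies between the CMV promoter and the coding region. The chimera carries an N-terminal VSV-G epitope and a C-terminal rhodopsin 1D4 epitope, which can be used for antibody detection. Automated annotation labels the whole open reading frame as bovine rhodopsin, including the N-terminal opsin segment with its N-linked glycosylation signal, so it does not resolve the GPR27-derived parts. The record does not state which receptor segments come from which parent. The associated publication concerns optical functionalization of class A orphan GPCRs, implying a light-sensing rhodopsin framework intended to drive GPR27-type signalling.

The plasmid is propagated in E. coli through a high-copy ColE1/pUC-type origin with ampicillin selection from the β-lactamase gene, and an f1 origin is also present. For mammalian cells, an SV40 early promoter drives the neomycin phosphotransferase gene, followed by an SV40 polyadenylation signal, which allows G418 selection of stable transfectants. Small hits such as a truncated HIV-1 LTR fragment, ble and lacI fragments, and lac promoter/operator elements appear to be backbone remnants or annotation artefacts, not functional parts. The depositor notes that the insert was assembled in two cloning steps and that its flanking sites cannot be used for subcloning. The construct is intended for expressing this light-activatable receptor in cultured mammalian cells to study orphan GPCR signalling.
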