Features (pLannotate 1.2.2; 21 found; start..end, strand, type, name):
     74..453     +  enhancer       CMV enhancer: human cytomegalovirus immediate early enhancer
    454..657     +  promoter       CMV promoter: human cytomegalovirus (CMV) immediate early promoter
    653..686     +  LTR            5' LTR (truncated) (fragment): truncated 5' long terminal repeat (LTR) from HIV-1
    702..720     +  promoter       T7 promoter: promoter for bacteriophage T7 RNA polymerase
    863..2071    +  CDS            RHO: OPSD_BOVIN - Experimental evidence at protein level: Swiss-Prot protein existence level 1. Photoreceptor required for image-forming vision at low light intensity. Required for photoreceptor cell viability after birth (By similarity). Light-induced isomerization of 11-cis to all-trans retinal triggers a conformational change that activates signaling via G- proteins (PubMed:10926528, PubMed:12044163, PubMed:11972040, PubMed:16908857, PubMed:16586416, PubMed:17060607, PubMed:17449675, PubMed:18818650, PubMed:21389983, PubMed:22198838, PubMed:23579341, PubMed:25205354, PubMed:27458239). Subsequent
    878..916     +  CDS            opsin tag: segment of bovine rhodopsin containing a signal for N-linked glycosylation (Favaloro et al., 2008) The asparagine in the NKT tripeptide will be glycosylated if this sequence is exposed to the ER lumen.
   2148..2259    +  polyA_signal   bGH poly(A) signal: bovine growth hormone polyadenylation signal
   2376..2397    +  promoter       SV40 promoter (fragment): SV40 enhancer and early promoter
   2418..2846    +  rep_origin     f1 ori (sequence partly withheld): f1 bacteriophage origin of replication; arrow indicates direction of (+) strand synthesis
   2860..3189    +  promoter       SV40 promoter: SV40 enhancer and early promoter
   3256..4047    +  CDS            neo: KKA2_KLEPN - Also known as kan, nptII. Experimental evidence at protein level: Swiss-Prot protein existence level 1. Resistance to kanamycin, neomycin, paromomycin, ribostamycin, butirosin and gentamicin B. From Klebsiella pneumoniae.
   4071..4229    +  CDS            ble (fragment): BLE_KLEPN - Experimental evidence at protein level: Swiss-Prot protein existence level 1. Binding protein with a strong affinity to the bleomycin family of antibiotics. Binds to CL990; an antimitotic-antibiotic compound. From Klebsiella pneumoniae.
   4224..4345    +  polyA_signal   SV40 poly(A) signal: SV40 polyadenylation signal
   4418..4434    -  protein_bind   lac operator: The lac repressor binds to the lac operator to inhibit transcription in E. coli. This inhibition can be relieved by adding lactose or isopropyl-β-D-thiogalactopyranoside (IPTG). lac repressor encoded by lacI
   4442..4472    -  promoter       lac promoter: promoter for the E. coli lac operon
   4487..4508    -  protein_bind   CAP binding site: CAP binding activates transcription in the presence of cAMP. E. coli catabolite activator protein
   4521..4613    -  CDS            lacI (fragment): lac repressor; lacI; The lac repressor binds to the lac operator to inhibit transcription in E. coli. This inhibition can be relieved by adding lactose or isopropyl-β-D-thiogalactopyranoside (IPTG).
   4796..5384    -  rep_origin     ori: high-copy-number ColE1/pMB1/pBR322/pUC origin of replication
   5555..6415    -  CDS            AmpR: β-lactamase; bla; confers resistance to ampicillin, carbenicillin, and related antibiotics
   6416..6520    -  promoter       AmpR promoter: bla
   6579..6631    -  misc_feature   bom (fragment): basis of mobility region from pBR322
>Addgene plasmid #106013 | Opto-GPR27 | addgene full sequence | sequence record 209622 | Addgene NGS Result
AATTGCATGAAGAATCTGCTTAGGGTTAGGCGTTTTGCGCTGCTTCGCGATGTACGGGCCAGATATACGC
GTTGACATTGATTATTGACTAGTTATTAATAGTAATCAATTACGGGGTCATTAGTTCATAGCCCATATAT
GGAGTTCCGCGTTACATAACTTACGGTAAATGGCCCGCCTGGCTGACCGCCCAACGACCCCCGCCCATTG
ACGTCAATAATGACGTATGTTCCCATAGTAACGCCAATAGGGACTTTCCATTGACGTCAATGGGTGGAGT
ATTTACGGTAAACTGCCCACTTGGCAGTACATCAAGTGTATCATATGCCAAGTACGCCCCCTATTGACGT
CAATGACGGTAAATGGCCCGCCTGGCATTATGCCCAGTACATGACCTTATGGGACTTTCCTACTTGGCAG
TACATCTACGTATTAGTCATCGCTATTACCATGGTGATGCGGTTTTGGCAGTACATCAATGGGCGTGGAT
AGCGGTTTGACTCACGGGGATTTCCAAGTCTCCACCCCATTGACGTCAATGGGAGTTTGTTTTGGCACCA
AAATCAACGGGACTTTCCAAAATGTCGTAACAACTCCGCCCCATTGACGCAAATGGGCGGTAGGCGTGTA
CGGTGGGAGGTCTATATAAGCAGAGCTCTCTGGCTAACTAGAGAACCCACTGCTTACTGGCTTATCGAAA
TTAATACGACTCACTATAGGGAGACACAAGCTGGCTAGCGTTTAAACGGGCCCTCTAGACTCGAGCACCA
TGAAAACGATCATCGCCCTGAGCTACATCTTCTGCCTGGTATTCGCCATGTACACCGATATAGAGATGAA
CAGGCTGGGAAAGGATAGCCTCATGAACGGGACCGAGGGCCCAAACTTCTACGTGCCTTTCTCCAACAAG
ACGGGCGTGGTGCGCAGCCCCTTCGAGGCCCCGCAGTACTACCTGGCGGAGCCATGGCAGTTCTCCATGC
TGGCCGCCTACATGTTCCTGCTGATCATGCTTGGCTTCCCCATCAACTTCCTCACGCTGTACGTCATCGT
GCGGGAGCGCAGCCTGCACCGCGCCCTCAACTACATCCTGCTCAACCTGGCCGTGGCCGACCTCTTCATG
GTGTTCGGGGGCTTCACCACCACCCTCTACACCTCTCTGCACGGGTACTTCGTCTTTGGGCCCACGGGCT
GCAACCTGGAGGGCTTCTTTGCCACCTTGGGCGGTGAAATTGCACTGTGGTCCTTGGTGGTCCTGGCCAT
CGAGCGGTACGTGGTGGTGGCGCACCACCGCTTCTATGCAGAGCGCCTGGCCGGCTGGCCGTGCGCCGCC
ATCATGGGCGTCGCCTTCACCTGGGTCATGGCTCTGGCCTGTGCCGCGCCCCCCCTCGTCGGCTGGTCCA
GGTACATCCCGGAGGGCATGCAGTGCTCGTGCGGGATTGACTACTACACGCCCCACGAGGAAACCAACAA
TGAGTCGTTCGTCATCTACATGTTCGTGGTCCACTTCATCATCCCCCTGATTGTCATATTCTTCTGCTAC
GGACACGACCGCCGCAAGATGCGGCCCGCGCGCCTGGTGCCCGCCGTCAGCCACGACTGGACCTTCCACG
GCCCGGGCGCCACCGGCCAGGCCGCCGCCAACTGGACGGCGGGCTTCGGCCGCGGGCCCACGCCGCCCGC
GCTTGTGGGCATCCGGCCCGCAGGGCCGGGCCGCGGCGCGCGCCGCCTCCTCGTGCTGGAAGAATTTAAG
ACGGAGAAGAGGCTGTGCCGCATGGTGATCATCATGGTCATCGCTTTCCTAATCTGCTGGCTGCCCTACG
CTGGGGTGGCGTTCTACATCTTCACCCATCAGGGCTCTGACTTTGGCCCCATCTTCATGACCATCCCGGC
TTTCTTTGCCAAGACTTCTGCCGTCTACAACCCCGTCATCTACATCATGATGAACAAGCAGTTCCGCGAC
TGCTTCAGGGCCCAGTTCCCCTGCTGCCAGAGCCCCCGGACCACCCAGGCGACCCATCCCTGCGACCTGA
AAGGCATTGGTTTAACAGAAACCAGCCAAGTGGCGCCTGCCTAAGAATTCCACCACACTGGACTAGTGGA
TCCGAGCTCGGTACCAAGCTTAAGTTTAAACCGCTGATCAGCCTCGACTGTGCCTTCTAGTTGCCAGCCA
TCTGTTGTTTGCCCCTCCCCCGTGCCTTCCTTGACCCTGGAAGGTGCCACTCCCACTGTCCTTTCCTAAT
AAAATGAGGAAATTGCATCGCATTGTCTGAGTAGGTGTCATTCTATTCTGGGGGGTGGGGTGGGGCAGGA
CAGCAAGGGGGAGGATTGGGAAGAGAATAGCAGGCATGCTGGGGATGCGGTGGGCTCTATGGCTTCTGAG
GCGGAAAGAACCAGCTGGGGCTCTAGGGGGTATCCCC
[124 nt withheld, positions 2418-2541]
C
[91 nt withheld, positions 2543-2633]
A
[49 nt withheld, positions 2635-2683]
CCTTTGACGTTGGAGTCCACGTTCTTT
[37 nt withheld, positions 2711-2747]
ACCCTATCTCGGTCTATTCTTTTGATTTATAAGGGATTTTGCCGATTTCGGCCTATTGGTTAAAAAATGA
GCTGATTTAACAAAAATTTAACGCGAATTAATTCTGTGGAATGTGTGTCAGTTAGGGTGTGGAAAGTCCC
CAGGCTCCCCAGCAGGCAGAAGTATGCAAAGCATGCATCTCAATTAGTCAGCAACCAGGTGTGGAAAGTC
CCCAGGCTCCCCAGCAGGCAGAAGTATGCAAAGCATGCATCTCAATTAGTCAGCAACCATAGTCCCGCCC
CTAACTCCGCCCATCCCGCCCCTAACTCCGCCCAGTTCCGCCCATTCTCCGCCCCATGGCTGACTAATTT
TTTTTATTTATGCAGAGGCCGAGGCCGCCTCTGCCTCTGAGCTATTCCAGAAGTAGTGAGGAGGCTTTTT
TGGAGGCCTAGGCTTTTGCAAAAAGCTCCCGGGAGCTTGTATATCCATTTTCGGATCTGATCAAGAGACA
GGATGAGGATCGTTTCGCATGATTGAACAAGATGGATTGCACGCAGGTTCTCCGGCCGCTTGGGTGGAGA
GGCTATTCGGCTATGACTGGGCACAACAGACAATCGGCTGCTCTGATGCCGCCGTGTTCCGGCTGTCAGC
GCAGGGGCGCCCGGTTCTTTTTGTCAAGACCGACCTGTCCGGTGCCCTGAATGAACTGCAGGACGAGGCA
GCGCGGCTATCGTGGCTGGCCACGACGGGCGTTCCTTGCGCAGCTGTGCTCGACGTTGTCACTGAAGCGG
GAAGGGACTGGCTGCTATTGGGCGAAGTGCCGGGGCAGGATCTCCTGTCATCTCACCTTGCTCCTGCCGA
GAAAGTATCCATCATGGCTGATGCAATGCGGCGGCTGCATACGCTTGATCCGGCTACCTGCCCATTCGAC
CACCAAGCGAAACATCGCATCGAGCGAGCACGTACTCGGATGGAAGCCGGTCTTGTCGATCAGGATGATC
TGGACGAAGAACATCAGGGGCTCGCGCCAGCCGAACTGTTCGCCAGGCTCAAGGCGCGCATGCCCGACGG
CGAGGATCTCGTCGTGACCCATGGCGATGCCTGCTTGCCGAATATCATGGTGGAAAATGGCCGCTTTTCT
GGATTCATCGACTGTGGCCGGCTGGGTGTGGCGGACCGCTATCAGGACATAGCGTTGGCTACCCGTGATA
TTGCTGAAGAACTTGGCGGCGAATGGGCTGACCGCTTCCTCGTGCTTTACGGTATCGCCGCTCCCGATTC
GCAGCGCATCGCCTTCTATCGCCTTCTTGACGAGTTCTTCTGAGCGGGACTCTGGGGTTCGAAATGACCG
ACCAAGCGACGCCCAACCTGCCATCACGAGATTTCGATTCCACCGCCGCCTTCTATGAAAGGTTGGGCTT
CGGAATCGTTTTCCGGGACGCCGGCTGGATGATCCTCCAGCGCGGGGATCTCATGCTGGAGTTCTTCGCC
CACCCCAACTTGTTTATTGCAGCTTATAATGGTTACAAATAAAGCAATAGCATCACAAATTTCACAAATA
AAGCATTTTTTTCACTGCATTCTAGTTGTGGTTTGTCCAAACTCATCAATGTATCTTATCATGTCTGTAT
ACCGTCGACCTCTAGCTAGAGCTTGGCGTAATCATGGTCATAGCTGTTTCCTGTGTGAAATTGTTATCCG
CTCACAATTCCACACAACATACGAGCCGGAAGCATAAAGTGTAAAGCCTGGGGTGCCTAATGAGTGAGCT
AACTCACATTAATTGCGTTGCGCTCACTGCCCGCTTTCCAGTCGGGAAACCTGTCGTGCCAGCTGCATTA
ATGAATCGGCCAACGCGCGGGGAGAGGCGGTTTGCGTATTGGGCGCTCTTGCGCTTCCTCGCTCACTGAC
TCGCTGCGCTCGGTCGTTCGGCTGCGGCGAGCGGTATCAGCTCACTCAAAGGCGGTAATACGGTTATCCA
CAGAATCAGGGGATAACGCAGGAAAGAACATGTGAGCAAAAGGCCAGCAAAAGGCCAGGAACCGTAAAAA
GGCCGCGTTGCTGGCGTTTTTCCATAGGCTCCGCCCCCCTGACGAGCATCACAAAAATCGACGCTCAAGT
CAGAGGTGGCGAAACCCGACAGGACTATAAAGATACCAGGCGTTTCCCCCTGGAAGCTCCCTCGTGCGCT
CTCCTGTTCCGACCCTGCCGCTTACCGGATACCTGTCCGCCTTTCTCCCTTCGGGAAGCGTGGCGCTTTC
TCATAGCTCACGCTGTAGGTATCTCAGTTCGGTGTAGGTCGTTCGCTCCAAGCTGGGCTGTGTGCACGAA
CCCCCCGTTCAGCCCGACCGCTGCGCCTTATCCGGTAACTATCGTCTTGAGTCCAACCCGGTAAGACACG
ACTTATCGCCACTGGCAGCAGCCACTGGTAACAGGATTAGCAGAGCGAGGTATGTAGGCGGTGCTACAGA
GTTCTTGAAGTGGTGGCCTAACTACGGCTACACTAGAAGAACAGTATTTGGTATCTGCGCTCTGCTGAAG
CCAGTTACCTTCGGAAAAAGAGTTGGTAGCTCTTGATCCGGCAAACAAACCACCGCTGGTAGCGGTGGTT
TTTTTGTTTGCAAGCAGCAGATTACGCGCAGAAAAAAAGGATCTCAAGAAGATCCTTTGATCTTTTCTAC
GGGGTCTGACGCTCAGTGGAACGAAAACTCACGTTAAGGGATTTTGGTCATGAGATTATCAAAAAGGATC
TTCACCTAGATCCTTTTAAATTAAAAATGAAGTTTTAAATCAATCTAAAGTATATATGAGTAAACTTGGT
CTGACAGTTACCAATGCTTAATCAGTGAGGCACCTATCTCAGCGATCTGTCTATTTCGTTCATCCATAGT
TGCCTGACTCCCCGTCGTGTAGATAACTACGATACGGGAGGGCTTACCATCTGGCCCCAGTGCTGCAATG
ATACCGCGGGACCCACGCTCACCGGCTCCAGATTTATCAGCAATAAACCAGCCAGCCGGAAGGGCCGAGC
GCAGAAGTGGTCCTGCAACTTTATCCGCCTCCATCCAGTCTATTAATTGTTGCCGGGAAGCTAGAGTAAG
TAGTTCGCCAGTTAATAGTTTGCGCAACGTTGTTGCCATTGCTACAGGCATCGTGGTGTCACGCTCGTCG
TTTGGTATGGCTTCATTCAGCTCCGGTTCCCAACGATCAAGGCGAGTTACATGATCCCCCATGTTGTGCA
AAAAAGCGGTTAGCTCCTTCGGTCCTCCGATCGTTGTCAGAAGTAAGTTGGCCGCAGTGTTATCACTCAT
GGTTATGGCAGCACTGCATAATTCTCTTACTGTCATGCCATCCGTAAGATGCTTTTCTGTGACTGGTGAG
TACTCAACCAAGTCATTCTGAGAATAGTGTATGCGGCGACCGAGTTGCTCTTGCCCGGCGTCAATACGGG
ATAATACCGCGCCACATAGCAGAACTTTAAAAGTGCTCATCATTGGAAAACGTTCTTCGGGGCGAAAACT
CTCAAGGATCTTACCACTGTTGAGATCCAGTTCGATGTAACCCACTCGTGCACCCAACTGATCTTCAGCA
TCTTTTACTTTCACCAGCGTTTCTGGGTGAGCAAAAACAGGAAGGCAAAATGCCGCAAAAAAGGGAATAA
GGGCGACACGGAAATGTTGAATACTCATACTCTTCCTTTTTCAATATTATTGAAGCATTTATCAGGGTTA
TTGTCTCATGAGCGGATACATATTTGAATGTATTTAGAAAAATAAACAAATAGGGGTTCCGCGCACATTT
CCCCGAAAAGTGCCACCTGACGTCGACGGATCGGGAGATCTCCCGATCCCCTATGGTGCACTCTCAGTAC
AATCTGCTCTGATGCCGCATAGTTAAGCCAGTATCTGCTCCCTGCTTGTGTGTTGGAGGTCGCTGAGTAG
TGCGCGAGCAAAATTTAAGCTACAACAAGGCAAGGCTTGACCGAC
