>Addgene plasmid #106013 | Opto-GPR27 | depositor partial sequence | sequence record 200776 | Opto-GPR27
ATGAAAACGATCATCGCCCTGAGCTACATCTTCTGCCTGGTATTCGCCATGTACACCGATATAGAGATGA
ACAGGCTGGGAAAGGATAGCCTCATGAACGGGACCGAGGGCCCAAACTTCTACGTGCCTTTCTCCAACAA
GACGGGCGTGGTGCGCAGCCCCTTCGAGGCCCCGCAGTACTACCTGGCGGAGCCATGGCAGTTCTCCATG
CTGGCCGCCTACATGTTCCTGCTGATCATGCTTGGCTTCCCCATCAACTTCCTCACGCTGTACGTCATCG
TGCGGGAGCGCAGCCTGCACCGCGCCCTCAACTACATCCTGCTCAACCTGGCCGTGGCCGACCTCTTCAT
GGTGTTCGGGGGCTTCACCACCACCCTCTACACCTCTCTGCACGGGTACTTCGTCTTTGGGCCCACGGGC
TGCAACCTGGAGGGCTTCTTTGCCACCTTGGGCGGTGAAATTGCACTGTGGTCCTTGGTGGTCCTGGCCA
TCGAGCGGTACGTGGTGGTGGCGCACCACCGCTTCTATGCAGAGCGCCTGGCCGGCTGGCCGTGCGCCGC
CATCATGGGCGTCGCCTTCACCTGGGTCATGGCTCTGGCCTGTGCCGCGCCCCCCCTCGTCGGCTGGTCC
AGGTACATCCCGGAGGGCATGCAGTGCTCGTGCGGGATTGACTACTACACGCCCCACGAGGAAACCAACA
ATGAGTCGTTCGTCATCTACATGTTCGTGGTCCACTTCATCATCCCCCTGATTGTCATATTCTTCTGCTA
CGGACACGACCGCCGCAAGATGCGGCCCGCGCGCCTGGTGCCCGCCGTCAGCCACGACTGGACCTTCCAC
GGCCCGGGCGCCACCGGCCAGGCCGCCGCCAACTGGACGGCGGGCTTCGGCCGCGGGCCCACGCCGCCCG
CGCTTGTGGGCATCCGGCCCGCAGGGCCGGGCCGCGGCGCGCGCCGCCTCCTCGTGCTGGAAGAATTCAA
GACGGAGAAGAGGCTGTGCCGCATGGTGATCATCATGGTCATCGCTTTCCTAATCTGCTGGCTGCCCTAC
GCTGGGGTGGCGTTCTACATCTTCACCCATCAGGGCTCTGACTTTGGCCCCATCTTCATGACCATCCCGG
CTTTCTTTGCCAAGACTTCTGCCGTCTACAACCCCGTCATCTACATCATGATGAACAAGCAGTTCCGCGA
CTGCTTCAGGGCCCAGTTCCCCTGCTGCCAGAGCCCCCGGACCACCCAGGCGACCCATCCCTGCGACCTG
AAAGGCATTGGTTTAACAGAAACCAGCCAAGTGGCGCCTGCCTAA
